>Addgene plasmid #131354 | pMSCV-IRES-GFP-Caspase-1 (C285A) -NpLxIS | addgene full sequence | sequence record 257023 | Addgene NGS Result
AATGAAAGACCCCACCTGTAGGTTTGGCAAGCTAGCTTAAGTAACGCCATTTTGCAAGGCATGGAAAATA
CATAACTGAGAATAGAGAAGTTCAGATCAAGGTTAGGAACAGAGAGACAGCAGAATATGGGCCAAACAGG
ATATCTGTGGTAAGCAGTTCCTGCCCCGGCTCAGGGCCAAGAACAGATGGTCCCCAGATGCGGTCCCGCC
CTCAGCAGTTTCTAGAGAACCATCAGATGTTTCCAGGGTGCCCCAAGGACCTGAAATGACCCTGTGCCTT
ATTTGAACTAACCAATCAGTTCGCTTCTCGCTTCTGTTCGCGCGCTTCTGCTCCCCGAGCTCAATAAAAG
AGCCCACAACCCCTCACTCGGCGCGCCAGTCCTCCGATAGACTGCGTCGCCCGGGTACCCGTATTCCCAA
TAAAGCCTCTTGCTGTTTGCATCCGAATCGTGGACTCGCTGATCCTTGGGAGGGTCTCCTCAGATTGATT
GACTGCCCACCTCGGGGGTCTTTCATTTGGAGGTTCCACCGAGATTTGGAGACCCCTGCCCAGGGACCAC
CGACCCCCCCGCCGGGAGGTAAGCTGGCCAGCGGTCGTTTCGTGTCTGTCTCTGTCTTTGTGCGTGTTTG
TGCCGGCATCTAATGTTTGCGCCTGCGTCTGTACTAGTTAGCTAACTAGCTCTGTATCTGGCGGACCCGT
GGTGGAACTGACGAGTTCTGAACACCCGGCCGCAACCCTGGGAGACGTCCCAGGGACTTTGGGGGCCGTT
TTTGTGGCCCGACCTGAGGAAGGGAGTCGATGTGGAATCCGACCCCGTCAGGATATGTGGTTCTGGTAGG
AGACGAGAACCTAAAACAGTTCCCGCCTCCGTCTGAATTTTTGCTTTCGGTTTGGAACCGAAGCCGCGCG
TCTTGTCTGCTGCAGCGCTGCAGCATCGTTCTGTGTTGTCTCTGTCTGACTGTGTTTCTGTATTTGTCTG
AAAATTAGGGCCAGACTGTTACCACTCCCTTAAGTTTGACCTTAGGTCACTGGAAAGATGTCGAGCGGAT
CGCTCACAACCAGTCGGTAGATGTCAAGAAGAGACGTTGGGTTACCTTCTGCTCTGCAGAATGGCCAACC
TTTAACGTCGGATGGCCGCGAGACGGCACCTTTAACCGAGACCTCATCACCCAGGTTAAGATCAAGGTCT
TTTCACCTGGCCCGCATGGACACCCAGACCAGGTCCCCTACATCGTGACCTGGGAAGCCTTGGCTTTTGA
CCCCCCTCCCTGGGTCAAGCCCTTTGTACACCCTAAGCCTCCGCCTCCTCTTCCTCCATCCGCCCCGTCT
CTCCCCCTTGAACCTCCTCGTTCGACCCCGCCTCGATCCTCCCTTTATCCAGCCCTCACTCCTTCTCTAG
GCGCCGGAATTAGATCTGCCGCCACCATGGTTACCATGAATGCCCCAATGACATCAGTTGCACCTCCCCC
TAGTGTGCTCAGCCAGGAGCCTCGACTGCTGATTTCTGGTATGGACCAGCCTCTTCCACTTAGGACCGAT
TTGATCGTAACAATGAACGCTCCCATGACCAGCGTCGCACCACCACCCAGTGTCTTGAGCCAGGAACCCC
GACTCCTGATTAGTGGTATGGATCAACCCCTGCCACTGCGGACAGACCTCATTGGGGGAGGAGGTTCCGG
AGGGGGCGGGTCAGGAGGGGGCGGTAGTGCTGATAAGATACTGCGAGCAAAAAGGAAGCAATTTATCAAT
TCAGTCAGCATTGGGACAATAAACGGTCTGTTGGATGAACTCTTGGAGAAGCGGGTCCTTAATCAAGAGG
AGATGGATAAAATTAAGCTCGCTAATATTACAGCTATGGACAAGGCTAGGGACTTGTGTGACCACGTCTC
CAAGAAGGGCCCTCAGGCCAGCCAGATTTTCATTACCTATATTTGCAATGAAGATTGTTACCTGGCAGGT
ATACTTGAGCTGCAAAGCGCTCCAAGCGCAGAGACATTCGTAGCCACCGAAGACAGCAAGGGAGGTCACC
CCAGTAGTTCTGAGACAAAGGAGGAGCAAAACAAAGAGGACGGCACCTTCCCAGGACTCACCGGGACCCT
GAAGTTTTGTCCTCTTGAAAAAGCTCAAAAACTCTGGAAGGAGAACCCTAGTGAAATCTATCCCATTATG
AATACAACCACCAGGACCCGGCTTGCCCTCATTATTTGTAACACCGAGTTCCAACACTTGAGTCCACGCG
TGGGGGCACAAGTTGACCTCAGAGAAATGAAATTGTTGCTTGAAGACCTCGGATATACCGTGAAAGTAAA
GGAGAACCTTACTGCCTTGGAAATGGTGAAAGAGGTCAAAGAGTTTGCAGCATGCCCAGAACACAAGACA
TCCGACTCCACTTTCCTGGTTTTTATGAGTCACGGGATCCAGGAGGGCATCTGTGGTACAACTTATTCTA
ATGAGGTTTCAGACATATTGAAAGTCGATACTATTTTTCAAATGATGAATACACTCAAGTGTCCTTCTTT
GAAGGACAAGCCAAAGGTGATAATTATTCAAGCTGCTCGAGGCGAGAAACAGGGTGTAGTACTCCTTAAA
GACTCCGTTCGAGATAGTGAGGAAGATTTTCTTACAGACGCTATATTTGAGGACGACGGTATAAAGAAGG
CTCATATTGAGAAGGATTTCATAGCCTTCTGCTCATCTACACCTGATAACGTCTCATGGCGACATCCCGT
ACGGGGCAGCTTGTTTATCGAGAGCCTTATCAAGCACATGAAGGAATACGCTTGGAGTTGCGATCTCGAG
GACATCTTCAGAAAGGTACGATTCTCTTTCGAACAACCTGAATTCAGACTGCAGATGCCTACCGCTGATC
GGGTAACATTGACTAAGAGATTCTACCTTTTTCCAGGGCATTAAGCGGCCGCGTTTAAACGTCGACGGTA
TCGATAAGCTTGATATCGAATTCCGCCCCCCCCCCTAACGTTACTGGCCGAAGCCGCTTGGAATAAGGCC
GGTGTGCGTTTGTCTATATGTTATTTTCCACCATATTGCCGTCTTTTGGCAATGTGAGGGCCCGGAAACC
TGGCCCTGTCTTCTTGACGAGCATTCCTAGGGGTCTTTCCCCTCTCGCCAAAGGAATGCAAGGTCTGTTG
AATGTCGTGAAGGAAGCAGTTCCTCTGGAAGCTTCTTGAAGACAAACAACGTCTGTAGCGACCCTTTGCA
GGCAGCGGAACCCCCCACCTGGCGACAGGTGCCTCTGCGGCCAAAAGCCACGTGTATAAGATACACCTGC
AAAGGCGGCACAACCCCAGTGCCACGTTGTGAGTTGGATAGTTGTGGAAAGAGTCAAATGGCTCTCCTCA
AGCGTATTCAACAAGGGGCTGAAGGATGCCCAGAAGGTACCCCATTGTATGGGATCTGATCTGGGGCCTC
GGTGCACATGCTTTACATGTGTTTAGTCGAGGTTAAAAAAACGTCTAGGCCCCCCGAACCACGGGGACGT
GGTTTTCCTTTGAAAAACACGATGATAATATGGCCACAACCATGGTGAGCAAGGGCGAGGAGCTGTTCAC
CGGGGTGGTGCCCATCCTGGTCGAGCTGGACGGCGACGTAAACGGCCACAAGTTCAGCGTGTCTGGCGAG
GGCGAGGGCGATGCCACCTACGGCAAGCTGACCCTGAAGTTCATCTGCACCACCGGCAAGCTGCCCGTGC
CCTGGCCCACCCTCGTGACCACCCTGACCTACGGCGTGCAGTGCTTCAGCCGCTACCCCGACCACATGAA
GCAGCACGACTTCTTCAAGTCCGCCATGCCCGAAGGCTACGTCCAGGAGCGCACCATCTTCTTCAAGGAC
GACGGCAACTACAAGACCCGCGCCGAGGTGAAGTTCGAGGGCGACACCCTGGTGAACCGCATCGAGCTGA
AGGGCATCGACTTCAAGGAGGACGGCAACATCCTGGGGCACAAGCTGGAGTACAACTACAACAGCCACAA
CGTCTATATCATGGCCGACAAGCAGAAGAACGGCATCAAGGCGAACTTCAAGATCCGCCACAACATCGAG
GACGGCAGCGTGCAGCTCGCCGACCACTACCAGCAGAACACCCCCATCGGCGACGGCCCCGTGCTGCTGC
CCGACAACCACTACCTGAGCACCCAGTCCGCCCTGAGCAAAGACCCCAACGAGAAGCGCGATCACATGGT
CCTGCTGGAGTTCGTGACCGCCGCCGGGATCACTCTCGGCATGGACGAGCTGTACAAGTAATGAATTAAT
TAAGAATTCGATAAAATAAAAGATTTTATTTAGTCTCCAGAAAAAGGGGGGAATGAAAGACCCCACCTGT
AGGTTTGGCAAGCTAGCTTAAGTAACGCCATTTTGCAAGGCATGGAAAATACATAACTGAGAATAGAGAA
GTTCAGATCAAGGTTAGGAACAGAGAGACAGCAGAATATGGGCCAAACAGGATATCTGTGGTAAGCAGTT
CCTGCCCCGGCTCAGGGCCAAGAACAGATGGTCCCCAGATGCGGTCCCGCCCTCAGCAGTTTCTAGAGAA
CCATCAGATGTTTCCAGGGTGCCCCAAGGACCTGAAATGACCCTGTGCCTTATTTGAACTAACCAATCAG
TTCGCTTCTCGCTTCTGTTCGCGCGCTTCTGCTCCCCGAGCTCAATAAAAGAGCCCACAACCCCTCACTC
GGCGCGCCAGTCCTCCGATAGACTGCGTCGCCCGGGTACCCGTGTATCCAATAAACCCTCTTGCAGTTGC
ATCCGACTTGTGGTCTCGCTGTTCCTTGGGAGGGTCTCCTCTGAGTGATTGACTACCCGTCAGCGGGGGT
CTTTCATGGGTAACAGTTTCTTGAAGTTGGAGAACAACATTCTGAGGGTAGGAGTCGAATATTAAGTAAT
CCTGACTCAATTAGCCACTGTTTTGAATCCACATACTCCAATACTCCTGAAATAGTTCATTATGGACAGC
GCAGAAAGAGCTGGGGAGAATTGTGAAATTGTTATCCGCTCACAATTCCACACAACATACGAGCCGGAAG
CATAAAGTGTAAAGCCTGGGGTGCCTAATGAGTGAGCTAACTCACATTAATTGCGTTGCGCTCACTGCCC
GCTTTCCAGTCGGGAAACCTGTCGTGCCAGCTGCATTAATGAATCGGCCAACGCGCGGGGAGAGGCGGTT
TGCGTATTGGGCGCTCTTCCGCTTCCTCGCTCACTGACTCGCTGCGCTCGGTCGTTCGGCTGCGGCGAGC
GGTATCAGCTCACTCAAAGGCGGTAATACGGTTATCCACAGAATCAGGGGATAACGCAGGAAAGAACATG
TGAGCAAAAGGCCAGCAAAAGGCCAGGAACCGTAAAAAGGCCGCGTTGCTGGCGTTTTTCCATAGGCTCC
GCCCCCCTGACGAGCATCACAAAAATCGACGCTCAAGTCAGAGGTGGCGAAACCCGACAGGACTATAAAG
ATACCAGGCGTTTCCCCCTGGAAGCTCCCTCGTGCGCTCTCCTGTTCCGACCCTGCCGCTTACCGGATAC
CTGTCCGCCTTTCTCCCTTCGGGAAGCGTGGCGCTTTCTCATAGCTCACGCTGTAGGTATCTCAGTTCGG
TGTAGGTCGTTCGCTCCAAGCTGGGCTGTGTGCACGAACCCCCCGTTCAGCCCGACCGCTGCGCCTTATC
CGGTAACTATCGTCTTGAGTCCAACCCGGTAAGACACGACTTATCGCCACTGGCAGCAGCCACTGGTAAC
AGGATTAGCAGAGCGAGGTATGTAGGCGGTGCTACAGAGTTCTTGAAGTGGTGGCCTAACTACGGCTACA
CTAGAAGAACAGTATTTGGTATCTGCGCTCTGCTGAAGCCAGTTACCTTCGGAAAAAGAGTTGGTAGCTC
TTGATCCGGCAAACAAACCACCGCTGGTAGCGGTGGTTTTTTTGTTTGCAAGCAGCAGATTACGCGCAGA
AAAAAAGGATCTCAAGAAGATCCTTTGATCTTTTCTACGGGGTCTGACGCTCAGTGGAACGAAAACTCAC
GTTAAGGGATTTTGGTCATGAGATTATCAAAAAGGATCTTCACCTAGATCCTTTTAAATTAAAAATGAAG
TTTTAAATCAATCTAAAGTATATATGAGTAAACTTGGTCTGACAGTTACCAATGCTTAATCAGTGAGGCA
CCTATCTCAGCGATCTGTCTATTTCGTTCATCCATAGTTGCCTGACTCCCCGTCGTGTAGATAACTACGA
TACGGGAGGGCTTACCATCTGGCCCCAGTGCTGCAATGATACCGCGAGACCCACGCTCACCGGCTCCAGA
TTTATCAGCAATAAACCAGCCAGCCGGAAGGGCCGAGCGCAGAAGTGGTCCTGCAACTTTATCCGCCTCC
ATCCAGTCTATTAATTGTTGCCGGGAAGCTAGAGTAAGTAGTTCGCCAGTTAATAGTTTGCGCAACGTTG
TTGCCATTGCTACAGGCATCGTGGTGTCACGCTCGTCGTTTGGTATGGCTTCATTCAGCTCCGGTTCCCA
ACGATCAAGGCGAGTTACATGATCCCCCATGTTGTGCAAAAAAGCGGTTAGCTCCTTCGGTCCTCCGATC
GTTGTCAGAAGTAAGTTGGCCGCAGTGTTATCACTCATGGTTATGGCAGCACTGCATAATTCTCTTACTG
TCATGCCATCCGTAAGATGCTTTTCTGTGACTGGTGAGTACTCAACCAAGTCATTCTGAGAATAGTGTAT
GCGGCGACCGAGTTGCTCTTGCCCGGCGTCAATACGGGATAATACCGCGCCACATAGCAGAACTTTAAAA
GTGCTCATCATTGGAAAACGTTCTTCGGGGCGAAAACTCTCAAGGATCTTACCGCTGTTGAGATCCAGTT
CGATGTAACCCACTCGTGCACCCAACTGATCTTCAGCATCTTTTACTTTCACCAGCGTTTCTGGGTGAGC
AAAAACAGGAAGGCAAAATGCCGCAAAAAAGGGAATAAGGGCGACACGGAAATGTTGAATACTCATACTC
TTCCTTTTTCAATATTATTGAAGCATTTATCAGGGTTATTGTCTCATGAGCGGATACATATTTGAATGTA
TTTAGAAAAATAAACAAATAGGGGTTCCGCGCACATTTCCCCGAAAAGTGCCACCTGACGTCTAAGAAAC
CATTATTATCATGACATTAACCTATAAAAATAGGCGTATCACGAGGCCCTTTCGTCTCGCGCGTTTCGGT
GATGACGGTGAAAACCTCTGACACATGCAGCTCCCGGAGACGGTCACAGCTTGTCTGTAAGCGGATGCCG
GGAGCAGACAAGCCCGTCAGGGCGCGTCAGCGGGTGTTGGCGGGTGTCGGGGCTGGCTTAACTATGCGGC
ATCAGAGCAGATTGTACTGAGAGTGCACCATATGCGGTGTGAAATACCGCACAGATGCGTAAGGAGAAAA
TACCGCATCAGGCGCCATTCGCCATTCAGGCTGCGCAACTGTTGGGAAGGGCGATCGGTGCGGGCCTCTT
CGCTATTACGCCAGCTGGCGAAAGGGGGATGTGCTGCAAGGCGATTAAGTTGGGTAACGCCAGGGTTTTC
CCAGTCACGACGTTGTAAAACGACGGCGCAAGGAATGGTGCATGCAAGGAGATGGCGCCCAACAGTCCCC
CGGCCACGGGGCCTGCCACCATACCCACGCCGAAACAAGCGCTCATGAGCCCGAAGTGGCGAGCCCGATC
TTCCCCATCGGTGATGTCGGCGATATAGGCGCCAGCAACCGCACCTGTGGCGCCGGTGATGCCGGCCACG
ATGCGTCCGGCGTAGAGGCGATTAGTCCAATTTGTTAAAGACAGGATATCAGTGGTCCAGGCTCTAGTTT
TGACTCAACAATATCACCAGCTGAAGCCTATAGAGTACGAGCCATAGATAAAATAAAAGATTTTATTTAG
TCTCCAGAAAAAGGGGGG
Features (pLannotate 1.2.2; 21 found; start..end, strand, type, name):
      1..517     +  LTR            5' LTR: 5' long terminal repeat from murine embryonic stem cell virus
    581..922     +  misc_feature   MESV Ψ: packaging signal of murine embryonic stem cell virus
    989..1405    +  CDS            gag (truncated): truncated Moloney murine leukemia virus (MMLV) gag gene lacking the start codon
   1430..1546    +  CDS            Sting1 (fragment): STING_MOUSE - Also known as Eris From Mus musculus (Mouse).
   1709..2911    +  CDS            Casp1: CASP1_MOUSE - Also known as Il1bc. Experimental evidence at protein level: Swiss-Prot protein existence level 1. Thiol protease involved in a variety of inflammatory processes by proteolytically cleaving other proteins, such as the precursors of the inflammatory cytokines interleukin-1 beta (IL1B) and interleukin 18 (IL18) as well as the pyroptosis inducer Gasdermin-D (GSDMD), into active mature peptides (PubMed:21147462, PubMed:32109412). Plays a key role in cell immunity as an inflammatory response initiator: once activated through formation of an inflammasome complex, it initiates a proinfl
   2931..2964    -  misc_feature   MCS (fragment): pBluescript multiple cloning site
   3066..3528    +  misc_feature   IRES: internal ribosome entry site (IRES) of the encephalomyocarditis virus (EMCV)
   3542..4261    +  CDS            EGFP: the original enhanced GFP (Yang et al., 1996) mammalian codon-optimized
   4323..4837    +  LTR            3' LTR: 3' long terminal repeat from murine embryonic stem cell virus
   4999..5015    -  protein_bind   lac operator: The lac repressor binds to the lac operator to inhibit transcription in E. coli. This inhibition can be relieved by adding lactose or isopropyl-β-D-thiogalactopyranoside (IPTG). lac repressor encoded by lacI
   5023..5053    -  promoter       lac promoter: promoter for the E. coli lac operon
   5068..5089    -  protein_bind   CAP binding site: CAP binding activates transcription in the presence of cAMP. E. coli catabolite activator protein
   5102..5194    -  CDS            lacI (fragment): lac repressor; lacI; The lac repressor binds to the lac operator to inhibit transcription in E. coli. This inhibition can be relieved by adding lactose or isopropyl-β-D-thiogalactopyranoside (IPTG).
   5377..5965    -  rep_origin     ori: high-copy-number ColE1/pMB1/pBR322/pUC origin of replication
   6136..6996    -  CDS            AmpR: β-lactamase; bla; confers resistance to ampicillin, carbenicillin, and related antibiotics
   6997..7101    -  promoter       AmpR promoter: bla
   7196..7231    +  CDS            rop (fragment): Rop protein, which maintains plasmids at low copy number; rop
   7333..7432    +  misc_feature   bom (fragment): basis of mobility region from pBR322
   7438..7587    -  CDS            lacZα (fragment): LacZα fragment of β-galactosidase; lacZ fragment
   7587..7788    -  CDS            TcR (fragment): tetracycline efflux protein; tet; confers resistance to tetracycline
   7789..7887    +  CDS            env (fragment): murine leukemia virus gPr80 envelope polyprotein precursor; env; proteolytically cleaved into gp70SU and p15TM subunits
