[The description below was written by a language model from this plasmid's Addgene catalogue record and pLannotate feature annotations shown in this document.]
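Description:
pMSCV-IRES-GFP-Caspase-1 (C285A)-NpLxIS is a gammaretroviral mammalian expression vector built on the pMSCV-IRES-GFP backbone. The viral cassette is bounded by 5' and 3' long terminal repeats from murine embryonic stem cell virus and includes the MESV Ψ packaging signal together with a truncated, start-codon-lacking MMLV gag segment, which extends the packaging region. These elements allow the transcript to be encapsidated when the viral structural proteins are provided in trans by a packaging system. No separate internal promoter is annotated, so expression of the payload presumably runs from the 5' LTR. In bacteria the plasmid is maintained through a high-copy ColE1/pUC-type origin and selected with ampicillin via the β-lactamase gene. The remaining backbone annotations (partial lac elements, rop, bom, TcR, lacZα and env fragments) are non-functional remnants of earlier cloning vectors.

The insert encodes mouse caspase-1 (Casp1) carrying the C285A substitution, which replaces the cysteine generally regarded as the catalytic residue of this thiol protease and would be expected to abolish proteolytic activity. According to the record, two copies of the pLxIS motif from STING are fused to its N-terminus. The feature table annotates a single short mouse Sting1 fragment upstream of the Casp1 coding sequence, with an unannotated stretch between them. In STING, the pLxIS motif is known as a phosphorylation-dependent docking site for IRF3. Downstream, an EMCV IRES drives translation of EGFP from the same transcript, so green fluorescence marks transduced cells expressing the fusion. The associated publication concerns the programmable signaling behaviour of innate immune signaling organelles. The construct appears intended for stable transduction to test whether grafting this motif onto an inflammasome component redirects its signaling output.
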