Addgene plasmid #131354: pMSCV-IRES-GFP-Caspase-1 (C285A) -NpLxIS
Purpose: Expresses Caspase-1 C285A with 2 copies of pLxIS motif from STING fused to its N-ternimus
Depositing lab: Jonathan Kagan. Depositing organization: Boston Children's Hospital. Publication: Innate Immune Signaling Organelles Display Natural and Programmable Signaling Flexibility. Tan Y, Kagan JC. Cell. 2019 Apr 4;177(2):384-398.e11. doi: 10.1016/j.cell.2019.01.039. Epub 2019 Mar 7. PubMed 30853218.
Backbone
  Vector backbone: pMSCV-IRES-GFP
  Vector type: Mammalian Expression, Retroviral
Growth in bacteria
  Bacterial resistance: Ampicillin, 100 μg/mL
  Growth temperature: 37°C
  Growth strain: NEB Stable
  Copy number: Unknown
Gene/Insert
  Gene/Insert name: Caspase-1 (C285A)-NpLxIS
  Species: M. musculus (mouse)
  Mutation: Caspase-1 (C285A)
  Entrez Gene: Casp1 (a.k.a. ICE, Il1bc)
  Cloning method: Restriction Enzyme; 5′ cloning site Unknown (unknown if destroyed); 3′ cloning site Unknown (unknown if destroyed)
Terms and licenses: Academic/Nonprofit Terms; Industry Terms: Not Available to Industry
How to cite: pMSCV-IRES-GFP-Caspase-1 (C285A) -NpLxIS was a gift from Jonathan Kagan (Addgene plasmid # 131354 ; http://n2t.net/addgene:131354 ; RRID:Addgene_131354)
